>Addgene plasmid #232275 | pcDNA3.1 FLAG-BACH2 | addgene full sequence | sequence record 462188 | Addgene NGS Result
GACGGATCGGGAGATCTCCCGATCCCCTATGGTGCACTCTCAGTACAATCTGCTCTGATGCCGCATAGTT
AAGCCAGTATCTGCTCCCTGCTTGTGTGTTGGAGGTCGCTGAGTAGTGCGCGAGCAAAATTTAAGCTACA
ACAAGGCAAGGCTTGACCGACAATTGCATGAAGAATCTGCTTAGGGTTAGGCGTTTTGCGCTGCTTCGCG
ATGTACGGGCCAGATATACGCGTTGACATTGATTATTGACTAGTTATTAATAGTAATCAATTACGGGGTC
ATTAGTTCATAGCCCATATATGGAGTTCCGCGTTACATAACTTACGGTAAATGGCCCGCCTGGCTGACCG
CCCAACGACCCCCGCCCATTGACGTCAATAATGACGTATGTTCCCATAGTAACGCCAATAGGGACTTTCC
ATTGACGTCAATGGGTGGAGTATTTACGGTAAACTGCCCACTTGGCAGTACATCAAGTGTATCATATGCC
AAGTACGCCCCCTATTGACGTCAATGACGGTAAATGGCCCGCCTGGCATTATGCCCAGTACATGACCTTA
TGGGACTTTCCTACTTGGCAGTACATCTACGTATTAGTCATCGCTATTACCATGGTGATGCGGTTTTGGC
AGTACATCAATGGGCGTGGATAGCGGTTTGACTCACGGGGATTTCCAAGTCTCCACCCCATTGACGTCAA
TGGGAGTTTGTTTTGGCACCAAAATCAACGGGACTTTCCAAAATGTCGTAACAACTCCGCCCCATTGACG
CAAATGGGCGGTAGGCGTGTACGGTGGGAGGTCTATATAAGCAGAGCTCTCTGGCTAACTAGAGAACCCA
CTGCTTACTGGCTTATCGAAATTAATACGACTCACTATAGGGAGACCCAAGCTGGCTAGCGTTTAAACTT
AAGCTTACCATGGACTACAAGGACGACGATGACAAGGTACCAGGATCTATGGATTATAAAGATGATGATG
ATAAAGGGTCGGCCGCCAGCTGGAGCCACCCTCAGTTCGAGAAGGGAGGAGGAAGCGGCGGAGGCAGCGG
AGGAGGAAGCTGGAGCCACCCGCAGTTCGAGAAAGGAGCTGGATCCTCTGTGGATGAGAAGCCTGACTCC
CCCATGTATGTGTATGAGTCCACAGTCCACTGCACCAACATCCTCCTGGGCCTCAATGACCAGCGGAAAA
AGGATATTCTCTGTGACGTGACTTTGATCGTGGAGAGGAAGGAGTTCCGGGCCCACCGGGCTGTGCTGGC
CGCATGCAGTGAATATTTTTGGCAGGCGCTGGTTGGACAGACAAAAAATGATTTGGTGGTCAGCTTGCCT
GAGGAGGTCACAGCCAGGGGCTTTGGGCCGCTGTTACAGTTTGCCTACACTGCCAAGCTGTTACTCAGCA
GAGAAAACATCCGCGAGGTCATCCGCTGTGCTGAGTTCCTGCGCATGCACAACCTGGAGGACTCCTGCTT
CAGCTTCCTGCAGACCCAGCTCCTGAACAGTGAGGATGGCCTGTTTGTGTGCCGGAAGGATGCTGCGTGC
CAGCGCCCACACGAGGACTGCGAGAACTCTGCAGGAGAGGAGGAGGATGAAGAGGAGGAGACGATGGATT
CAGAGACGGCCAAGATGGCTTGCCCCAGGGACCAGATGCTTCCAGAGCCCATCAGCTTTGAGGCCGCCGC
CATCCCCGTAGCAGAGAAGGAAGAAGCCCTGCTGCCCGAGCCTGACGTGCCCACAGACACCAAGGAGAGC
TCAGAAAAGGACGCGTTAACGCAGTACCCCAGATACAAGAAATACCAGCTTGCATGTACCAAGAATGTCT
ATAATGCATCATCACACAGTACCTCAGGTTTTGCAAGCACATTCCGGGAAGATAACTCTAGCAACAGCCT
CAAGCCGGGGCTTGCCAGGGGGCAGATTAAAAGTGAGCCGCCCAGTGAAGAGAATGAGGAAGAGAGCATC
ACGCTCTGCCTGTCTGGAGATGAGCCTGACGCCAAGGACAGAGCGGGGGATGTCGAGATGGACCGGAAAC
AGCCCAGCCCTGCCCCTACCCCCACGGCCCCAGCTGGGGCCGCCTGCCTGGAGAGATCCAGGAGCGTGGC
CTCGCCCTCCTGCTTAAGGTCTCTGTTCAGCATAACGAAAAGTGTGGAGCTGTCTGGCCTGCCCAGTACA
TCTCAGCAGCACTTTGCCAGGAGTCCAGCCTGCCCTTTTGACAAGGGGATCACTCAGGGTGACCTTAAAA
CTGACTACACCCCTTTCACAGGGAATTATGGACAGCCCCACGTGGGCCAGAAGGAGGTGTCCAACTTCAC
CATGGGGTCGCCCCTCAGGGGGCCTGGGTTGGAGGCTCTCTGTAAACAGGAGGGAGAGCTGGACCGGAGG
AGCGTGATCTTCTCCTCCAGCGCTTGTGACCAAGTGAGCACCTCGGTGCATTCTTATTCTGGGGTGAGCA
GTTTGGACAAAGACCTCTCTGAGCCGGTGCCAAAGGGTCTGTGGGTGGGAGCCGGCCAGTCCCTCCCCAG
CTCGCAGGCCTACTCCCACGGTGGGCTGATGGCCGACCACTTGCCAGGAAGGATGCGGCCCAACACCAGC
TGCCCGGTGCCAATCAAAGTCTGCCCTCGCTCACCCCCCTTGGAGACCAGGACCAGGACTTCCAGCTCCT
GCTCTTCCTATTCCTACGCGGAGGACGGGAGCGGGGGCTCACCCTGCAGCCTCCCTCTCTGTGAGTTCTC
CTCCTCGCCCTGTTCCCAGGGAGCCAGATTCCTTGCCACAGAACATCAGGAACCAGGCCTGATGGGAGAT
GGAATGTACAACCAAGTGCGGCCCCAAATTAAATGTGAGCAGTCTTATGGAACCAACTCCAGTGACGAAT
CCGGATCGTTCTCGGAAGCAGACAGTGAGTCGTGTCCTGTGCAGGACAGGGGCCAGGAGGTAAAACTTCC
TTTTCCTGTAGATCAAATCACAGATCTTCCAAGGAACGATTTCCAGATGATGATTAAAATGCACAAGCTA
ACCTCAGAACAGTTAGAGTTTATTCATGATGTCCGACGGCGCAGCAAGAACCGCATCGCGGCCCAGCGCT
GCCGCAAAAGGAAACTGGACTGTATTCAGAATTTAGAATGTGAAATCCGCAAATTGGTGTGTGAGAAAGA
GAAACTGTTGTCAGAGAGGAATCAACTGAAAGCATGCATGGGGGAACTGTTGGACAACTTCTCCTGCCTT
TCCCAGGAAGTTTGCCGAGACATCCAGAGCCCCGAGCAGATCCAGGCCCTGCATCGGTATTGCCCTGTCC
TCAGACCCATGGACTTGCCCACGGCCTCCAGTATTAACCCTGCGCCCTTGGGTGCTGAGCAGAACATTGC
GGCCTCCCAATGCGCAGTGGGGGAAAACGTGCCCTGCTGCTTGGAGCCAGGCGCGGCTCCCCCCGGACCC
CCCTGGGCACCCAGCAACACCTCCGAGAATTGTACCTCTGGGAGGAGACTAGAAGGCACTGACCCGGGAA
CCTTCTCAGAGAGAGGACCTCCTCTTGAACCCAGGAGCCAAACAGTGACCGTGGACTTCTGCCAGGAAAT
GACTGATAAGTGTACAACTGACGAACAGCCCAGGAAAGATTATACCTAGCTCGAGTCTAGAGGGCCCGTT
TAAACCCGCTGATCAGCCTCGACTGTGCCTTCTAGTTGCCAGCCATCTGTTGTTTGCCCCTCCCCCGTGC
CTTCCTTGACCCTGGAAGGTGCCACTCCCACTGTCCTTTCCTAATAAAATGAGGAAATTGCATCGCATTG
TCTGAGTAGGTGTCATTCTATTCTGGGGGGTGGGGTGGGGCAGGACAGCAAGGGGGAGGATTGGGAAGAC
AATAGCAGGCATGCTGGGGATGCGGTGGGCTCTATGGCTTCTGAGGCGGAAAGAACCAGCTGGGGCTCTA
GGGGGTATCCCC
[124 nt withheld, positions 3933-4056]
C
[91 nt withheld, positions 4058-4148]
A
[49 nt withheld, positions 4150-4198]
CCTTTGACGTTGGAGTCCACGTTCTTT
[37 nt withheld, positions 4226-4262]
ACCCTATCTCGGTCTATTCTTTTGATTTATAAGGGATTTTGCCGATTTCGGCCTATTGGTTAAAAAATGA
GCTGATTTAACAAAAATTTAACGCGAATTAATTCTGTGGAATGTGTGTCAGTTAGGGTGTGGAAAGTCCC
CAGGCTCCCCAGCAGGCAGAAGTATGCAAAGCATGCATCTCAATTAGTCAGCAACCAGGTGTGGAAAGTC
CCCAGGCTCCCCAGCAGGCAGAAGTATGCAAAGCATGCATCTCAATTAGTCAGCAACCATAGTCCCGCCC
CTAACTCCGCCCATCCCGCCCCTAACTCCGCCCAGTTCCGCCCATTCTCCGCCCCATGGCTGACTAATTT
TTTTTATTTATGCAGAGGCCGAGGCCGCCTCTGCCTCTGAGCTATTCCAGAAGTAGTGAGGAGGCTTTTT
TGGAGGCCTAGGCTTTTGCAAAAAGCTCCCGGGAGCTTGTATATCCATTTTCGGATCTGATCAAGAGACA
GGATGAGGATCGTTTCGCATGATTGAACAAGATGGATTGCACGCAGGTTCTCCGGCCGCTTGGGTGGAGA
GGCTATTCGGCTATGACTGGGCACAACAGACAATCGGCTGCTCTGATGCCGCCGTGTTCCGGCTGTCAGC
GCAGGGGCGCCCGGTTCTTTTTGTCAAGACCGACCTGTCCGGTGCCCTGAATGAACTGCAGGACGAGGCA
GCGCGGCTATCGTGGCTGGCCACGACGGGCGTTCCTTGCGCAGCTGTGCTCGACGTTGTCACTGAAGCGG
GAAGGGACTGGCTGCTATTGGGCGAAGTGCCGGGGCAGGATCTCCTGTCATCTCACCTTGCTCCTGCCGA
GAAAGTATCCATCATGGCTGATGCAATGCGGCGGCTGCATACGCTTGATCCGGCTACCTGCCCATTCGAC
CACCAAGCGAAACATCGCATCGAGCGAGCACGTACTCGGATGGAAGCCGGTCTTGTCGATCAGGATGATC
TGGACGAAGAGCATCAGGGGCTCGCGCCAGCCGAACTGTTCGCCAGGCTCAAGGCGCGCATGCCCGACGG
CGAGGATCTCGTCGTGACCCATGGCGATGCCTGCTTGCCGAATATCATGGTGGAAAATGGCCGCTTTTCT
GGATTCATCGACTGTGGCCGGCTGGGTGTGGCGGACCGCTATCAGGACATAGCGTTGGCTACCCGTGATA
TTGCTGAAGAGCTTGGCGGCGAATGGGCTGACCGCTTCCTCGTGCTTTACGGTATCGCCGCTCCCGATTC
GCAGCGCATCGCCTTCTATCGCCTTCTTGACGAGTTCTTCTGAGCGGGACTCTGGGGTTCGAAATGACCG
ACCAAGCGACGCCCAACCTGCCATCACGAGATTTCGATTCCACCGCCGCCTTCTATGAAAGGTTGGGCTT
CGGAATCGTTTTCCGGGACGCCGGCTGGATGATCCTCCAGCGCGGGGATCTCATGCTGGAGTTCTTCGCC
CACCCCAACTTGTTTATTGCAGCTTATAATGGTTACAAATAAAGCAATAGCATCACAAATTTCACAAATA
AAGCATTTTTTTCACTGCATTCTAGTTGTGGTTTGTCCAAACTCATCAATGTATCTTATCATGTCTGTAT
ACCGTCGACCTCTAGCTAGAGCTTGGCGTAATCATGGTCATAGCTGTTTCCTGTGTGAAATTGTTATCCG
CTCACAATTCCACACAACATACGAGCCGGAAGCATAAAGTGTAAAGCCTGGGGTGCCTAATGAGTGAGCT
AACTCACATTAATTGCGTTGCGCTCACTGCCCGCTTTCCAGTCGGGAAACCTGTCGTGCCAGCTGCATTA
ATGAATCGGCCAACGCGCGGGGAGAGGCGGTTTGCGTATTGGGCGCTCTTCCGCTTCCTCGCTCACTGAC
TCGCTGCGCTCGGTCGTTCGGCTGCGGCGAGCGGTATCAGCTCACTCAAAGGCGGTAATACGGTTATCCA
CAGAATCAGGGGATAACGCAGGAAAGAACATGTGAGCAAAAGGCCAGCAAAAGGCCAGGAACCGTAAAAA
GGCCGCGTTGCTGGCGTTTTTCCATAGGCTCCGCCCCCCTGACGAGCATCACAAAAATCGACGCTCAAGT
CAGAGGTGGCGAAACCCGACAGGACTATAAAGATACCAGGCGTTTCCCCCTGGAAGCTCCCTCGTGCGCT
CTCCTGTTCCGACCCTGCCGCTTACCGGATACCTGTCCGCCTTTCTCCCTTCGGGAAGCGTGGCGCTTTC
TCATAGCTCACGCTGTAGGTATCTCAGTTCGGTGTAGGTCGTTCGCTCCAAGCTGGGCTGTGTGCACGAA
CCCCCCGTTCAGCCCGACCGCTGCGCCTTATCCGGTAACTATCGTCTTGAGTCCAACCCGGTAAGACACG
ACTTATCGCCACTGGCAGCAGCCACTGGTAACAGGATTAGCAGAGCGAGGTATGTAGGCGGTGCTACAGA
GTTCTTGAAGTGGTGGCCTAACTACGGCTACACTAGAAGAACAGTATTTGGTATCTGCGCTCTGCTGAAG
CCAGTTACCTTCGGAAAAAGAGTTGGTAGCTCTTGATCCGGCAAACAAACCACCGCTGGTAGCGGTGGTT
TTTTTGTTTGCAAGCAGCAGATTACGCGCAGAAAAAAAGGATCTCAAGAAGATCCTTTGATCTTTTCTAC
GGGGTCTGACGCTCAGTGGAACGAAAACTCACGTTAAGGGATTTTGGTCATGAGATTATCAAAAAGGATC
TTCACCTAGATCCTTTTAAATTAAAAATGAAGTTTTAAATCAATCTAAAGTATATATGAGTAAACTTGGT
CTGACAGTTACCAATGCTTAATCAGTGAGGCACCTATCTCAGCGATCTGTCTATTTCGTTCATCCATAGT
TGCCTGACTCCCCGTCGTGTAGATAACTACGATACGGGAGGGCTTACCATCTGGCCCCAGTGCTGCAATG
ATACCGCGAGACCCACGCTCACCGGCTCCAGATTTATCAGCAATAAACCAGCCAGCCGGAAGGGCCGAGC
GCAGAAGTGGTCCTGCAACTTTATCCGCCTCCATCCAGTCTATTAATTGTTGCCGGGAAGCTAGAGTAAG
TAGTTCGCCAGTTAATAGTTTGCGCAACGTTGTTGCCATTGCTACAGGCATCGTGGTGTCACGCTCGTCG
TTTGGTATGGCTTCATTCAGCTCCGGTTCCCAACGATCAAGGCGAGTTACATGATCCCCCATGTTGTGCA
AAAAAGCGGTTAGCTCCTTCGGTCCTCCGATCGTTGTCAGAAGTAAGTTGGCCGCAGTGTTATCACTCAT
GGTTATGGCAGCACTGCATAATTCTCTTACTGTCATGCCATCCGTAAGATGCTTTTCTGTGACTGGTGAG
TACTCAACCAAGTCATTCTGAGAATAGTGTATGCGGCGACCGAGTTGCTCTTGCCCGGCGTCAATACGGG
ATAATACCGCGCCACATAGCAGAACTTTAAAAGTGCTCATCATTGGAAAACGTTCTTCGGGGCGAAAACT
CTCAAGGATCTTACCGCTGTTGAGATCCAGTTCGATGTAACCCACTCGTGCACCCAACTGATCTTCAGCA
TCTTTTACTTTCACCAGCGTTTCTGGGTGAGCAAAAACAGGAAGGCAAAATGCCGCAAAAAAGGGAATAA
GGGCGACACGGAAATGTTGAATACTCATACTCTTCCTTTTTCAATATTATTGAAGCATTTATCAGGGTTA
TTGTCTCATGAGCGGATACATATTTGAATGTATTTAGAAAAATAAACAAATAGGGGTTCCGCGCACATTT
CCCCGAAAAGTGCCACCTGACGTC
Features (pLannotate 1.2.2; 22 found; start..end, strand, type, name):
     28..80      -  misc_feature   bom (fragment): basis of mobility region from pBR322
    235..614     +  enhancer       CMV enhancer: human cytomegalovirus immediate early enhancer
    615..818     +  promoter       CMV promoter: human cytomegalovirus (CMV) immediate early promoter
    814..847     +  LTR            5' LTR (truncated) (fragment): truncated 5' long terminal repeat (LTR) from HIV-1
    863..881     +  promoter       T7 promoter: promoter for bacteriophage T7 RNA polymerase
    926..946     +  CDS            FLAG (fragment): FLAG® epitope tag, followed by an enterokinase cleavage site
   1061..1080    +  CDS            Strep-Tag II (fragment): peptide that binds Strep-Tactin®, an engineered form of streptavidin
   1097..3616    +  CDS            BACH2: BACH2_HUMAN - Experimental evidence at protein level: Swiss-Prot protein existence level 1. Transcriptional regulator that acts as repressor or activator (By similarity). Binds to Maf recognition elements (MARE) (By similarity). Plays an important role in coordinating transcription activation and repression by MAFK (By similarity). Induces apoptosis in response to oxidative stress through repression of the antiapoptotic factor HMOX1 (PubMed:17018862). Positively regulates the nuclear import of actin (By similarity). Is a key regulator of adaptive immunity, crucial for the maintenance of regula
   3663..3887    +  polyA_signal   bGH poly(A) signal: bovine growth hormone polyadenylation signal
   3891..3912    +  promoter       SV40 promoter (fragment): SV40 enhancer and early promoter
   3933..4361    +  rep_origin     f1 ori (sequence partly withheld): f1 bacteriophage origin of replication; arrow indicates direction of (+) strand synthesis
   4375..4704    +  promoter       SV40 promoter: SV40 enhancer and early promoter
   4771..5562    +  CDS            neo: KKA2_KLEPN - Also known as kan, nptII. Experimental evidence at protein level: Swiss-Prot protein existence level 1. Resistance to kanamycin, neomycin, paromomycin, ribostamycin, butirosin and gentamicin B. From Klebsiella pneumoniae.
   5586..5744    +  CDS            ble (fragment): BLE_KLEPN - Experimental evidence at protein level: Swiss-Prot protein existence level 1. Binding protein with a strong affinity to the bleomycin family of antibiotics. Binds to CL990; an antimitotic-antibiotic compound. From Klebsiella pneumoniae.
   5739..5860    +  polyA_signal   SV40 poly(A) signal: SV40 polyadenylation signal
   5933..5949    -  protein_bind   lac operator: The lac repressor binds to the lac operator to inhibit transcription in E. coli. This inhibition can be relieved by adding lactose or isopropyl-β-D-thiogalactopyranoside (IPTG). lac repressor encoded by lacI
   5957..5987    -  promoter       lac promoter: promoter for the E. coli lac operon
   6002..6023    -  protein_bind   CAP binding site: CAP binding activates transcription in the presence of cAMP. E. coli catabolite activator protein
   6036..6128    -  CDS            lacI (fragment): lac repressor; lacI; The lac repressor binds to the lac operator to inhibit transcription in E. coli. This inhibition can be relieved by adding lactose or isopropyl-β-D-thiogalactopyranoside (IPTG).
   6311..6899    -  rep_origin     ori: high-copy-number ColE1/pMB1/pBR322/pUC origin of replication
   7070..7930    -  CDS            AmpR: β-lactamase; bla; confers resistance to ampicillin, carbenicillin, and related antibiotics
   7931..8035    -  promoter       AmpR promoter: bla
