[The description below was written by a language model from this plasmid's Addgene catalogue record and pLannotate feature annotations shown in this document.]
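Description:
pcDNA3.1 FLAG-BACH2 is a mammalian expression plasmid built on the pcDNA3.1 backbone for producing epitope-tagged human BACH2 in human cell lines. It is propagated in E. coli as a high-copy plasmid through a ColE1/pUC-type origin and selected with ampicillin via the β-lactamase gene and its native promoter. An f1 origin is also present, a standard backbone element that permits single-stranded DNA production. For selection in mammalian cells, an SV40 enhancer/early promoter drives the neomycin phosphotransferase gene, terminated by an SV40 polyadenylation signal, allowing G418 selection of stable transfectants.

The expression cassette consists of the CMV immediate-early enhancer and promoter, followed by a T7 promoter, the tagged open reading frame, and the bovine growth hormone polyadenylation signal. The BACH2 coding sequence of roughly 2.5 kb encodes a transcriptional regulator that binds Maf recognition elements and has roles in oxidative stress responses and adaptive immunity. Upstream of it, the sequence annotation detects a FLAG epitope fragment and a Strep-Tag II fragment, suggesting an N-terminal FLAG/Strep tandem tag. This agrees with the plasmid name and stated purpose, but not with the catalogue tag field, which lists an N-terminal HA tag; no HA tag is annotated. The sequenced record is also about 8.1 kb, somewhat shorter than the approximate 8.6 kb catalogue total. The cloning sites are not recorded.

The plasmid is suited to transient or stable overexpression of tagged BACH2 for detection and affinity purification. It was deposited with a study of F-box protein recognition of the related factor BACH1 under oxidative stress.
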