Addgene plasmid #232275: pcDNA3.1 FLAG-BACH2
Purpose: Expression of FLAG-tagged BACH2 (H. sapiens) in human cell lines
Depositing lab: Michele Pagano. Depositing organization: NYU Grossman School of Medicine. Publication: Recognition of BACH1 quaternary structure degrons by two F-box proteins under oxidative stress. Cao S, Garcia SF, Shi H, James EI, Kito Y, Shi H, Mao H, Kaisari S, Rona G, Deng S, Goldberg HV, Ponce J, Ueberheide B, Lignitto L, Guttman M, Pagano M, Zheng N. Cell. 2024 Oct 30:S0092-8674(24)01188-7. doi: 10.1016/j.cell.2024.10.012. PubMed 39504958.
Backbone
  Vector backbone: pcDNA3.1
  Backbone size w/o insert (bp): 6000
  Total vector size (bp): 8600
  Vector type: Mammalian Expression
  Selectable markers: Neomycin (select with G418)
Growth in bacteria
  Bacterial resistance: Ampicillin, 100 μg/mL
  Growth temperature: 37°C
  Growth strain: NEB Stable
  Copy number: High Copy
Gene/Insert
  Gene/Insert name: BACH2
  Species: H. sapiens (human)
  Insert size (bp): 2600
  Entrez Gene: BACH2 (a.k.a. BTBD25, IMD60)
  Promoter: CMV
  Tag / fusion protein: HA (N terminal on insert)
  Cloning method: Restriction Enzyme; 5′ cloning site Unknown (unknown if destroyed); 3′ cloning site Unknown (unknown if destroyed)
  Sequencing primers: 5′ CMV-F
Terms and licenses: Academic/Nonprofit Terms; Industry Terms: Not Available to Industry
How to cite: pcDNA3.1 FLAG-BACH2 was a gift from Michele Pagano (Addgene plasmid # 232275 ; http://n2t.net/addgene:232275 ; RRID:Addgene_232275)
